>Addgene plasmid #63273 | pFusX1-55 | depositor partial sequence | sequence record 105064 | pFusX1_TCG
AGTCTTAAGCGTCTCCCCCTGAACCTGACCCCGGACCAAGTGGTGGCTATCGCCAGCAACGGTGGCGGCA
AGCAAGCGCTCGAAACGGTGCAGCGGCTGTTGCCGGTGCTGTGCCAGGACCATGGCCTGACTCCGGACCA
AGTGGTGGCTATCGCCAGCCACGATGGCGGCAAGCAAGCGCTCGAAACGGTGCAGCGGCTGTTGCCGGTG
CTGTGCCAGGACCATGGCCTGACCCCGGACCAAGTGGTGGCTATCGCCAGCAACAATGGCGGCAAGCAAG
CGCTCGAAACGGTGCAGCGGCTGTTGCCGGTGCTGTGCCAGGACCATGGCCTGACGAGACGTC
