>Addgene plasmid #63273 | pFusX1-55 | depositor partial sequence | sequence record 105065 | FusX1
CGTCTCCCCCTGACCCCGGACCAAGTGGTGGCTATCGAGACCGGCGCCGCTACGGGCGCGTCCCATTCGC
CATTCAGGCTGCGCAACTGTTGGGAAGGGCGATCGGTGCGGGCTCTTCGCTATTACGCCAGCTGGCGAAA
GGGGGATGTGCTGCAAGGCGATTAAGTTGGGAACGCCAGGGTTTTCCCAGTCACGACGTTGTAAAACGAC
GGCCAGTGAGCGCGCGTAATCGACTCACTATAGGGCGAATTGGGTACCGGGCCCCCCCTCGAGGTCCTCC
AGCTTTTGTTCCCTTTAGTGAGGGTTAATTGCGCGCTTGGCGTAATCATGGTCATAGCTGTTTCCTGTGT
GAAATTGTTATCCGCTCACAATTCCACACAACATACGAGCCGGAAGCATAAAGTGTAAAGCCTGGGGTGC
CTAATGAGTGAGCTAACTCACATTAATTGCGTTGCGCTCACTGCCCGCTTTCCACCGGTGGTCTCTGGCG
GCAAGCAAGCGCTCGAAACGGTGCAGCGGCTGTTGCCGGTGCTGTGCCAGGACCATGGCCTGACGAGACG
TCTAGACCAGCCAGGACAGAAATGCCTCGACTTCGCTGCTACCCAAGGTTGCCGGGTGACGCACACCGTG
GAAACGGATGAAGGCACGAACCCAGTGGACATAAGCCTGTTCGGTTCGTAAGCTGTAATGCAAGTAGCGT
ATGCGCTCACGCAACTGGTCCAGAACCTTGACCGAACGCAGCGGTGGTAACGGCGCAGTGGCGGTTTTCA
TGGCTTGTTATGACTGTTTTTTTGGGGTACAGTCTATGCCTCGGGCATCCAAGCAGCAAGCGCGTTACGC
CGTGGGTCGATGTTTGATGTTATGGAGCAGCAACGATGTTACGCAGCAGGGCAGTCGCCCTAAAACAAAG
TTAAACATTATGAGGGAAGCGGTGATCGCCGAAGTATCGACTCAACTATCAGAGGTAGTTGGCGTCATCG
AGCGCCATCTCGAACCGACGTTGCTGGCCGTACATTTGTACGGCTCCGCAGTGGATGGCGGCCTGAAGCC
ACACAGTGATATTGATTTGCTGGTTACGGTGACCGTAAGGCTTGATGAAACAACGCGGCGAGCTTTGATC
AACGACCTTTTGGAAACTTCGGCTTCCCCTGGAGAGAGCGAGATTCTCCGCGCTGTAGAAGTCACCATTG
TTGTGCACGACGACATCATTCCGTGGCGTTATCCAGCTAAGCGCGAACTGCAATTTGGAGAATGGCAGCG
CAATGACATTCTTGCAGGTATCTTCGAGCCAGCCACGATCGACATTGATCTGGCTATCTTGCTGACAAAA
GCAAGAGAACATAGCGTTGCCTTGGTAGGTCCAGCGGCGGAGGAACTCTTTGATCCGGTTCCTGAACAGG
ATCTATTTGAGGCGCTAAATGAAACCTTAACGCTATGGAACTCGCCGCCCGACTGGGCTGGCGATGAGCG
AAATGTAGTGCTTACGTTGTCCCGCATTTGGTACAGCGCAGTAACCGGCAAAATCGCGCCGAAGGATGTC
GCTGCCGACTGGGCAATGGAGCGCCTGCCGGCCCAGTATCAGCCCGTCATACTTGAAGCTAGACAGGCTT
ATCTTGGACAAGAAGAAGATCGCTTGGCCTCGCGCGCAGATCAGTTGGAAGAATTTGTCCACTACGTGAA
AGGCGAGATCACCAAGGTAGTCGGCAAATAACCCTCGAGCCACCCATGACCAAAATCCCTTAACGTGAGT
TACGCGTCGTTCCACTGAGCGTCAGACCCCGTAGAAAAGATCAAAGGATCTTCTTGAGATCCTTTTTTTC
TGCGCGTAATCTGCTGCTTGCAAACAAAAAAACCACCGCTACCAGCGGTGGTTTGTTTGCCGGATCAAGA
GCTACCAACTCTTTTTCCGAAGGTAACTGGCTTCAGCAGAGCGCAGATACCAAATACTGTCCTTCTAGTG
TAGCCGTAGTTAGGCCACCACTTCAAGAACTCTGTAGCACCGCCTACATACCTCGCTCTGCTAATCCTGT
TACCAGTGGCTGCTGCCAGTGGCGATAAGTCGTGTCTTACCGGGTTGGACTCAAGACGATAGTTACCGGA
TAAGGCGCAGCGGTCGGGCTGAACGGGGGGTTCGTGCACACAGCCCAGCTTGGAGCGAACGACCTACACC
GAACTGAGATACCTACAGCGTGAGCATTGAGAAAGCGCCACGCTTCCCGAAGGGAGAAAGGCGGACAGGT
ATCCGGTAAGCGGCAGGGTCGGAACAGGAGAGCGCACGAGGGAGCTTCCAGGGGGAAACGCCTGGTATCT
TTATAGTCCTGTCGGGTTTCGCCACCTCTGACTTGAGCGTCGATTTTTGTGATGCTCGTCAGGGGGGCGG
AGCCTATGGAAAAACGCCAGCAACGCGGCCTTTTTACGGTTCCTGGCCTTTTGCTGGCCTTTTGCTCACA
TGTTCTTTCCTGCGTTATCCCCTGATTCTGTGGATAACCGTATTACCGCCTTTGAGTGAGCTGATACCGC
TCGCCGCAGCCGAACGACCGAGCGCAGCGAGTCAGTGAGCGAGGAAGCGGAAGAGCGCCCAATACGCAAA
CCGCCTCTCCCCGCGCGTTGGCCGATTCATTAATGCAGCTGGCACGACAGGTTTCCCGACTGGAAAGCGG
GCAGTGAGCGCAACGCAATTAATACGCGTACCGCTAGCCAGGAAGAGTTTGTAGAAACGCAAAAAGGCCA
TCCGTCAGGATGGCCTTCTGCTTAGTTTGATGCCTGGCAGTTTATGGCGGGCGTCCTGCCCGCCACCCTC
CGGGCCGTTGCTTCACAACGTTCAAATCCGCTCCCGGCGGATTTGTCCTACTCAGGAGAGCGTTCACCGA
CAAACAACAGATAAAACGAAAGGCCCAGTCTTCCGACTGAGCCTTTCGTTTTATTTGATGCCTGGCAGTT
CCCTACTCTCGCGTTAACGCTAGCATGGATGTTTTCCCAGTCACGACGTTGTAAAACGACGGCCAGTCTT
AAG
