>Addgene plasmid #63273 | pFusX1-55 | addgene partial sequence | sequence record 114287 | pCR8_R1 5'-cgaaccgaacaggcttatgt-3'
TCACCCGGCAACCTTGGGTAGCAGCGAAGTCGAGGCATTTCTGTCCTGGCTGGTCTAGACGTCTCGTCAG
GCCATGGTCCTGGCACAGCACCGGCAACAGCCGCTGCACCGTTTCGAGCGCTTGCTTGCCGCCATTGTTG
CTGGCGATAGCCACCACTTGGTCCGGGGTCAGGCCATGGTCCTGGCACAGCACCGGCAACAGCCGCTGCA
CCGTTTCGAGCGCTTGCTTGCCGCCATCGTGGCTGGCGATAGCCACCACTTGGTCCGGAGTCAGGCCATG
GTCCTGGCACAGCACCGGCAACAGCCGCTGCACCGTTTCGAGCGCTTGCTTGCCGCCACCGTTGCTGGCG
ATAGCCACCACTTGGTCCGGGGTCAGGTTCAGGGGGAGACGCTTAAGACTGGCCGTCGTTTTACAACGTC
GTGACTGGGAAAACATCCATGCTAGCGTTAACGCGAGAGTAGGGAACTGCCAGGCATCAAATAAAACGAA
AGGCTCAGTCGGAAGACTGGGCCTTTCGTTTTATCTGTTGTTTGTCGGTGAACGCTCTCCTGAGTAGGAC
AAATCCGCCGGGAGCGGATTTGAACGTTGTGAAGCAACGGCCCGGAGGGTGGCGGGCAGGACGCCCGCCA
TAAACTGCCAGGCATCAAACTAAGCAGAAGGCCATCCTGACGGATGGCCTTTTTGCGTTTCTACAAACTC
TTCCTGGCTA
