[The description below was written by a language model from this plasmid's Addgene catalogue record.]
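Description:
pFusX1-55 is a bacterial library plasmid from the FusX TALE assembly system, a kit designed for rapid one-step construction of custom TALE DNA-binding arrays such as those used in TALENs. It is built on the FusX1 backbone (about 3 kb without the insert), is maintained at high copy number in standard E. coli cloning strains, and is selected with spectinomycin. The record does not name the origin of replication or provide a feature table, although the listed sequencing primers are pCR8-type primers that flank the insert.

The payload is a synthetic, pre-assembled trimer of TALE repeats carrying the repeat-variable diresidues NG, HD and NN, which occupy positions 1 to 3 of the final array. By the standard TALE code, NG recognises T, HD recognises C and NN recognises G, which matches the alternative insert name X1_TCG. The trimer was cloned into the backbone through BsaI sites that were destroyed in the process, which is typical of Golden Gate cloning with type IIS enzymes that cut outside their recognition sequence and leave defined overhangs. No mutations are recorded.

The plasmid carries no stated promoter or expression elements for the repeats and serves as a building block, not an expression vector. A user picks the FusX1 library member whose triplet matches the first three bases of the target site and combines it with the plasmids covering later RVD positions and a receiving TALE or TALEN backbone. This yields a complete array for genome editing or other targeted DNA-binding applications.
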