Addgene plasmid #63273: pFusX1-55
Purpose: Encodes RVD positions 1-3 in TALEN assembly
Depositing lab: Stephen Ekker. Depositing organization: Mayo Foundation for Medical Education and Research. Publication: FusX: A rapid one-step TALE assembly system for genome science. Ma AC, McNulty MS, Tanya PL, Jarryd CM, Martinez-Galvez G, Argue DP, Lee HB, Urban MD, Bullard CE, Blackburn PR, Man TK, Clark KJ, Ekker SC. Hum Gene Ther. 2016 Jun;27(6):451-63. doi: 10.1089/hum.2015.172 PubMed 26854857.
Backbone
  Vector backbone: FusX1
  Backbone size w/o insert (bp): 3013
  Vector type: TALEN
Growth in bacteria
  Bacterial resistance: Spectinomycin, 50 μg/mL
  Growth temperature: 37°C
  Growth strain: DH5alpha
  Copy number: High Copy
Gene/Insert
  Gene/Insert name: NG HD NN (alt name: X1_TCG)
  Species: Synthetic
  Mutation: none
  Cloning method: Restriction Enzyme; 5′ cloning site BsaI (destroyed during cloning); 3′ cloning site BsaI (destroyed during cloning)
  Sequencing primers: 5′ pCR8_F1; 3′ pCR8_R1
Terms and licenses: Academic/Nonprofit Terms; Industry Terms: Not Available to Industry
How to cite: pFusX1-55 was a gift from Stephen Ekker (Addgene plasmid # 63273 ; http://n2t.net/addgene:63273 ; RRID:Addgene_63273)
